Addgene plasmid #81540: pDONR223_SV2C_p.M727I
Purpose: Gateway Donor vector containing SV2C , part of the Target Accelerator Plasmid Collection.
Depositing lab: Jesse Boehm & William Hahn & David Root. Depositing organization: Broad Institute. Publication: Systematic Functional Interrogation of Rare Cancer Variants Identifies Oncogenic Alleles. Kim E, Ilic N, Shrestha Y, Zou L, Kamburov A, Zhu C, Yang X, Lubonja R, Tran N, Nguyen C, Lawrence MS, Piccioni F, Bagul M, Doench JG, Chouinard CR, Wu X, Hogstrom L, Natoli T, Tamayo P, Horn H, Corsello SM, Lage K, Root DE, Subramanian A, Golub TR, Getz G, Boehm JS, Hahn WC. Cancer Discov. 2016 Jul;6(7):714-26. doi: 10.1158/2159-8290.CD-16-0160. Epub 2016 May 4. PubMed 27147599.
Backbone
  Vector backbone: pDONR223
  Backbone manufacturer: Invitrogen
  Backbone size w/o insert (bp): 2790
  Vector type: Gateway Entry vector
Growth in bacteria
  Bacterial resistance: Spectinomycin, 50 μg/mL
  Growth temperature: 37°C
  Growth strain: DH5alpha
  Copy number: High Copy
Gene/Insert
  Gene/Insert name: SV2C
  Species: H. sapiens (human)
  Mutation: F346S; M727I
  GenBank ID: NM_014979.3
  Entrez Gene: SV2C
  Promoter: None
  Cloning method: Gateway Cloning
  Sequencing primers: 5′ M13pUC-fwd; 3′ M13-Rev
Terms and licenses: Academic/Nonprofit Terms; Industry Terms: Not Available to Industry
Depositor comments: Closed state: stop codon immediately follows insert
How to cite: pDONR223_SV2C_p.M727I was a gift from Jesse Boehm & William Hahn & David Root (Addgene plasmid # 81540 ; http://n2t.net/addgene:81540 ; RRID:Addgene_81540)
