[The description below was written by a language model from this plasmid's Addgene catalogue record and pLannotate feature annotations shown in this document.]
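Description:
pDONR223_SV2C_p.M727I is a Gateway entry clone built on the Invitrogen pDONR223 backbone and carrying a variant open reading frame of human SV2C (synaptic vesicle glycoprotein 2C). It belongs to the Target Accelerator Plasmid Collection, a set of mutant alleles assembled for systematic functional testing of rare cancer-associated variants. The plasmid is maintained in E. coli at high copy through a ColE1/pUC-type origin. It is selected with spectinomycin through the aadA aminoglycoside adenylyltransferase gene (SmR), which lies downstream of a class 1 integron Pc promoter fragment. Short lacZα, lacI and gentamicin-resistance fragments in the annotation are backbone remnants with no functional role, and rrnB T1 and T2 terminators help insulate the cloning region from read-through transcription.

The SV2C coding sequence spans about 2.2 kb of the 4,977 nt sequenced record and is flanked on both sides by attL recombination sites. The annotation software labels both as attL3, although an entry clone normally carries a distinct attL pair that imposes orientation. These sites allow LR Clonase-mediated transfer of the ORF into any compatible destination vector. The catalogue lists two amino-acid substitutions relative to the reference transcript: M727I, which names the construct, and an additional F346S change. The clone is in the "closed" configuration, with a stop codon immediately after the insert, so it yields native C-terminal protein and cannot be used for C-terminal fusions. No promoter drives the insert. The T7 promoter beyond the downstream attL site is a backbone element annotated on the opposite strand. The plasmid therefore serves as a shuttle source rather than an expression vector, and expression depends on the destination vector chosen.
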