Features (pLannotate 1.2.2; 12 found; start..end, strand, type, name):
     38..74      -  CDS            lacZα (fragment): LacZα fragment of β-galactosidase; lacZ fragment
     91..186     +  protein_bind   attL3: mutant version of attL; recombination site for the Gateway® LR reaction LR Clonase™
    192..2372    +  CDS            SV2C: SV2C_HUMAN - Also known as KIAA1054. Experimental evidence at protein level: Swiss-Prot protein existence level 1. (Microbial infection) Possible receptor for C.botulinum neurotoxin type D (BoNT/D, botD); note that type D does not usually infect humans. From Homo sapiens (Human).
   2380..2475    -  protein_bind   attL3: mutant version of attL; recombination site for the Gateway® LR reaction LR Clonase™
   2494..2512    -  promoter       T7 promoter: promoter for bacteriophage T7 RNA polymerase
   2702..2725    +  promoter       Pc promoter (fragment): intI1 (promoter lies within the coding sequence); class 1 integron promoter
   2901..2957    +  CDS            GmR (fragment): gentamycin acetyltransferase; aacC1; confers resistance to gentamycin
   2964..3755    +  CDS            SmR: aminoglycoside adenylyltransferase (Murphy, 1985); aadA; confers resistance to spectinomycin and streptomycin
   3848..4436    +  rep_origin     ori: high-copy-number ColE1/pMB1/pBR322/pUC origin of replication
   4619..4711    +  CDS            lacI (fragment): lac repressor; lacI; The lac repressor binds to the lac operator to inhibit transcription in E. coli. This inhibition can be relieved by adding lactose or isopropyl-β-D-thiogalactopyranoside (IPTG).
   4766..4793    -  terminator     rrnB T2 terminator: transcription terminator T2 from the E. coli rrnB gene
   4925..4968    +  terminator     rrnB T1 terminator: Escherichia coli rrnB; transcription terminator T1 from the E. coli rrnB gene
>Addgene plasmid #81540 | pDONR223_SV2C_p.M727I | addgene full sequence | sequence record 165725 | Addgene NGS Result
GGCAGTTCCCTACTCTCGCGTTAACGCTAGCATGGATGTTTTCCCAGTCACGACGTTGTAAAACGACGGC
CAGTCTTAAGCTCGGGCCCCAAATAATGATTTTATTTTGACTGATAGTGACCTGTTCGTTGCAACAAATT
GATGAGCAATGCTTTTTTATAATGCCAACTTTGTACAAAAAAGTTGGCACCATGGAAGACTCTTACAAGG
ATAGGACTTCACTGATGAAGGGTGCCAAGGACATTGCCAGAGAGGTGAAGAAACAAACAGTAAAGAAGGT
GAATCAAGCTGTGGACCGAGCCCAGGATGAATACACCCAGAGGTCCTACAGTCGGTTCCAAGATGAAGAA
GATGATGATGACTACTACCCGGCTGGAGAAACCTATAATGGTGAGGCCAACGATGACGAAGGCTCAAGTG
AAGCCACTGAGGGGCATGATGAAGATGATGAGATCTATGAGGGGGAGTATCAGGGCATCCCCAGTATGAA
CCAAGCGAAGGACAGCATCGTGTCAGTGGGGCAGCCCAAGGGCGATGAGTACAAGGACCGACGGGAGCTG
GAATCAGAAAGGAGAGCTGACGAGGAAGAGTTAGCCCAGCAGTATGAGCTGATAATCCAAGAATGCGGTC
ATGGTCGTTTTCAGTGGGCCCTTTTCTTCGTCCTGGGCATGGCTCTTATGGCAGACGGTGTAGAGGTGTT
TGTCGTTGGCTTCGTGTTACCCAGTGCTGAGACAGACCTCTGCATCCCAAATTCAGGATCTGGATGGCTA
GGCAGCATAGTGTACCTCGGGATGATGGTGGGGGCGTTCTTCTGGGGAGGACTGGCAGACAAAGTGGGAA
GGAAACAGTCTCTTCTGATTTGCATGTCTGTCAACGGATTCTTTGCCTTCCTTTCTTCATTTGTCCAAGG
TTATGGCTTCTTTCTCTTCTGTCGCTTACTTTCTGGATTCGGGATTGGAGGAGCCATACCCACTGTGTTC
TCGTACTTTGCTGAAGTCCTGGCCCGGGAAAAGCGGGGCGAACACTTGAGCTGGCTCTGCATGTTCTGGA
TGATCGGTGGCATCTACGCCTCTGCCATGGCCTGGGCCATCATCCCGCACTACGGGTGGAGCTTCAGCAT
GGGATCGGCCTACCAGTTTCACAGTTGGCGTGTGTTTGTCATCGTCTGTGCACTCCCCTGTGTCTCCTCC
GTGGTGGCCCTCACATTCATGCCTGAAAGCCCACGATCCTTGTTGGAGGTTGGAAAACATGATGAAGCTT
GGATGATTCTGAAGTTAATTCATGACACCAACATGAGAGCCCGGGGTCAGCCTGAGAAGGTCTTCACGGT
AAACAAAATAAAAACTCCTAAACAAATAGATGAGCTGATTGAAATTGAGAGTGACACAGGAACATGGTAT
AGGAGGTGTTTTGTTCGGATCCGCACCGAGCTGTACGGAATTTGGTTGACTTTTATGAGATGTTTCAACT
ACCCAGTCAGGGATAATACAATAAAGCTTACAATTGTTTGGTTCACCCTGTCCTTTGGGTACTATGGATT
ATCCGTTTGGTTCCCTGATGTCATTAAACCTCTGCAGTCCGATGAATATGCATTGCTAACCAGAAATGTG
GAGAGAGATAAATATGCAAATTTCACTATTAACTTTACAATGGAAAATCAGATTCATACTGGAATGGAAT
ACGACAATGGCAGATTCATAGGGGTCAAGTTCAAATCTGTAACTTTCAAAGACTCTGTTTTTAAGTCCTG
CACCTTTGAGGATGTAACTTCAGTGAACACCTACTTCAAGAACTGCACATTTATTGACACTGTTTTTGAC
AACACAGATTTTGAGCCATATAAATTCATTGACAGTGAATTTAAAAACTGCTCGTTTTTTCACAACAAGA
CGGGATGTCAGATTACCTTTGATGATGACTATAGTGCCTACTGGATTTATTTTGTCAACTTTCTGGGGAC
ATTGGCAGTATTGCCAGGGAACATTGTGTCTGCTCTGCTGATGGACAGAATTGGGCGCTTAACAATGCTA
GGTGGCTCTATGGTGCTTTCGGGGATCAGCTGTTTCTTCCTTTGGTTCGGCACCAGTGAATCCATGATGA
TAGGCATGCTGTGTCTGTACAATGGATTGACCATCTCAGCCTGGAACTCTCTTGACGTGGTCACTGTGGA
ACTGTACCCCACAGACCGGAGGGCAACAGGCTTTGGCTTCTTAAATGCGCTATGCAAGGCAGCAGCCGTC
CTGGGAAACTTAATATTTGGCTCTCTGGTCAGCATCACCAAATCAATCCCCATCCTGCTGGCTTCTACTG
TGCTCGTGTGTGGAGGACTCGTTGGGCTGTGCCTGCCTGACACACGAACCCAGGTTCTGATTTGATTGCC
AACTTTCTTGTACAAAGTTGGCATTATAAGAAAGCATTGCTTATCAATTTGTTGCAACGAACAGGTCACT
ATCAGTCAAAATAAAATCATTATTTGCCATCCAGCTGATATCCCCTATAGTGAGTCGTATTACATGGTCA
TAGCTGTTTCCTGGCAGCTCTGGCCCGTGTCTCAAAATCTCTGATGTTACATTGCACAAGATAAAAATAT
ATCATCATGCCTCCTCTAGACCAGCCAGGACAGAAATGCCTCGACTTCGCTGCTACCCAAGGTTGCCGGG
TGACGCACACCGTGGAAACGGATGAAGGCACGAACCCAGTGGACATAAGCCTGTTCGGTTCGTAAGCTGT
AATGCAAGTAGCGTATGCGCTCACGCAACTGGTCCAGAACCTTGACCGAACGCAGCGGTGGTAACGGCGC
AGTGGCGGTTTTCATGGCTTGTTATGACTGTTTTTTTGGGGTACAGTCTATGCCTCGGGCATCCAAGCAG
CAAGCGCGTTACGCCGTGGGTCGATGTTTGATGTTATGGAGCAGCAACGATGTTACGCAGCAGGGCAGTC
GCCCTAAAACAAAGTTAAACATTATGAGGGAAGCGGTGATCGCCGAAGTATCGACTCAACTATCAGAGGT
AGTTGGCGTCATCGAGCGCCATCTCGAACCGACGTTGCTGGCCGTACATTTGTACGGCTCCGCAGTGGAT
GGCGGCCTGAAGCCACACAGTGATATTGATTTGCTGGTTACGGTGACCGTAAGGCTTGATGAAACAACGC
GGCGAGCTTTGATCAACGACCTTTTGGAAACTTCGGCTTCCCCTGGAGAGAGCGAGATTCTCCGCGCTGT
AGAAGTCACCATTGTTGTGCACGACGACATCATTCCGTGGCGTTATCCAGCTAAGCGCGAACTGCAATTT
GGAGAATGGCAGCGCAATGACATTCTTGCAGGTATCTTCGAGCCAGCCACGATCGACATTGATCTGGCTA
TCTTGCTGACAAAAGCAAGAGAACATAGCGTTGCCTTGGTAGGTCCAGCGGCGGAGGAACTCTTTGATCC
GGTTCCTGAACAGGATCTATTTGAGGCGCTAAATGAAACCTTAACGCTATGGAACTCGCCGCCCGACTGG
GCTGGCGATGAGCGAAATGTAGTGCTTACGTTGTCCCGCATTTGGTACAGCGCAGTAACCGGCAAAATCG
CGCCGAAGGATGTCGCTGCCGACTGGGCAATGGAGCGCCTGCCGGCCCAGTATCAGCCCGTCATACTTGA
AGCTAGACAGGCTTATCTTGGACAAGAAGAAGATCGCTTGGCCTCGCGCGCAGATCAGTTGGAAGAATTT
GTCCACTACGTGAAAGGCGAGATCACCAAGGTAGTCGGCAAATAACCCTCGAGCCACCCATGACCAAAAT
CCCTTAACGTGAGTTACGCGTCGTTCCACTGAGCGTCAGACCCCGTAGAAAAGATCAAAGGATCTTCTTG
AGATCCTTTTTTTCTGCGCGTAATCTGCTGCTTGCAAACAAAAAAACCACCGCTACCAGCGGTGGTTTGT
TTGCCGGATCAAGAGCTACCAACTCTTTTTCCGAAGGTAACTGGCTTCAGCAGAGCGCAGATACCAAATA
CTGTTCTTCTAGTGTAGCCGTAGTTAGGCCACCACTTCAAGAACTCTGTAGCACCGCCTACATACCTCGC
TCTGCTAATCCTGTTACCAGTGGCTGCTGCCAGTGGCGATAAGTCGTGTCTTACCGGGTTGGACTCAAGA
CGATAGTTACCGGATAAGGCGCAGCGGTCGGGCTGAACGGGGGGTTCGTGCACACAGCCCAGCTTGGAGC
GAACGACCTACACCGAACTGAGATACCTACAGCGTGAGCTATGAGAAAGCGCCACGCTTCCCGAAGGGAG
AAAGGCGGACAGGTATCCGGTAAGCGGCAGGGTCGGAACAGGAGAGCGCACGAGGGAGCTTCCAGGGGGA
AACGCCTGGTATCTTTATAGTCCTGTCGGGTTTCGCCACCTCTGACTTGAGCGTCGATTTTTGTGATGCT
CGTCAGGGGGGCGGAGCCTATGGAAAAACGCCAGCAACGCGGCCTTTTTACGGTTCCTGGCCTTTTGCTG
GCCTTTTGCTCACATGTTCTTTCCTGCGTTATCCCCTGATTCTGTGGATAACCGTATTACCGCCTTTGAG
TGAGCTGATACCGCTCGCCGCAGCCGAACGACCGAGCGCAGCGAGTCAGTGAGCGAGGAAGCGGAAGAGC
GCCCAATACGCAAACCGCCTCTCCCCGCGCGTTGGCCGATTCATTAATGCAGCTGGCACGACAGGTTTCC
CGACTGGAAAGCGGGCAGTGAGCGCAACGCAATTAATACGCGTACCGCTAGCCAGGAAGAGTTTGTAGAA
ACGCAAAAAGGCCATCCGTCAGGATGGCCTTCTGCTTAGTTTGATGCCTGGCAGTTTATGGCGGGCGTCC
TGCCCGCCACCCTCCGGGCCGTTGCTTCACAACGTTCAAATCCGCTCCCGGCGGATTTGTCCTACTCAGG
AGAGCGTTCACCGACAAACAACAGATAAAACGAAAGGCCCAGTCTTCCGACTGAGCCTTTCGTTTTATTT
GATGCCT
