>Addgene plasmid #81540 | pDONR223_SV2C_p.M727I | depositor partial sequence | sequence record 154859 | Insert sequence
ATGGAAGACTCTTACAAGGATAGGACTTCACTGATGAAGGGTGCCAAGGACATTGCCAGAGAGGTGAAGA
AACAAACAGTAAAGAAGGTGAATCAAGCTGTGGACCGAGCCCAGGATGAATACACCCAGAGGTCCTACAG
TCGGTTCCAAGATGAAGAAGATGATGATGACTACTACCCGGCTGGAGAAACCTATAATGGTGAGGCCAAC
GATGACGAAGGCTCAAGTGAAGCCACTGAGGGGCATGATGAAGATGATGAGATCTATGAGGGGGAGTATC
AGGGCATCCCCAGTATGAACCAAGCGAAGGACAGCATCGTGTCAGTGGGGCAGCCCAAGGGCGATGAGTA
CAAGGACCGACGGGAGCTGGAATCAGAAAGGAGAGCTGACGAGGAAGAGTTAGCCCAGCAGTATGAGCTG
ATAATCCAAGAATGCGGTCATGGTCGTTTTCAGTGGGCCCTTTTCTTCGTCCTGGGCATGGCTCTTATGG
CAGACGGTGTAGAGGTGTTTGTCGTTGGCTTCGTGTTACCCAGTGCTGAGACAGACCTCTGCATCCCAAA
TTCAGGATCTGGATGGCTAGGCAGCATAGTGTACCTCGGGATGATGGTGGGGGCGTTCTTCTGGGGAGGA
CTGGCAGACAAAGTGGGAAGGAAACAGTCTCTTCTGATTTGCATGTCTGTCAACGGATTCTTTGCCTTCC
TTTCTTCATTTGTCCAAGGTTATGGCTTCTTTCTCTTCTGTCGCTTACTTTCTGGATTCGGGATTGGAGG
AGCCATACCCACTGTGTTCTCGTACTTTGCTGAAGTCCTGGCCCGGGAAAAGCGGGGCGAACACTTGAGC
TGGCTCTGCATGTTCTGGATGATCGGTGGCATCTACGCCTCTGCCATGGCCTGGGCCATCATCCCGCACT
ACGGGTGGAGCTTCAGCATGGGATCGGCCTACCAGTTTCACAGTTGGCGTGTGTTTGTCATCGTCTGTGC
ACTCCCCTGTGTCTCCTCCGTGGTGGCCCTCACATTCATGCCTGAAAGCCCACGATCCTTGTTGGAGGTT
GGAAAACATGATGAAGCTTGGATGATTCTGAAGTTAATTCATGACACCAACATGAGAGCCCGGGGTCAGC
CTGAGAAGGTCTTCACGGTAAACAAAATAAAAACTCCTAAACAAATAGATGAGCTGATTGAAATTGAGAG
TGACACAGGAACATGGTATAGGAGGTGTTTTGTTCGGATCCGCACCGAGCTGTACGGAATTTGGTTGACT
TTTATGAGATGTTTCAACTACCCAGTCAGGGATAATACAATAAAGCTTACAATTGTTTGGTTCACCCTGT
CCTTTGGGTACTATGGATTATCCGTTTGGTTCCCTGATGTCATTAAACCTCTGCAGTCCGATGAATATGC
ATTGCTAACCAGAAATGTGGAGAGAGATAAATATGCAAATTTCACTATTAACTTTACAATGGAAAATCAG
ATTCATACTGGAATGGAATACGACAATGGCAGATTCATAGGGGTCAAGTTCAAATCTGTAACTTTCAAAG
ACTCTGTTTTTAAGTCCTGCACCTTTGAGGATGTAACTTCAGTGAACACCTACTTCAAGAACTGCACATT
TATTGACACTGTTTTTGACAACACAGATTTTGAGCCATATAAATTCATTGACAGTGAATTTAAAAACTGC
TCGTTTTTTCACAACAAGACGGGATGTCAGATTACCTTTGATGATGACTATAGTGCCTACTGGATTTATT
TTGTCAACTTTCTGGGGACATTGGCAGTATTGCCAGGGAACATTGTGTCTGCTCTGCTGATGGACAGAAT
TGGGCGCTTAACAATGCTAGGTGGCTCTATGGTGCTTTCGGGGATCAGCTGTTTCTTCCTTTGGTTCGGC
ACCAGTGAATCCATGATGATAGGCATGCTGTGTCTGTACAATGGATTGACCATCTCAGCCTGGAACTCTC
TTGACGTGGTCACTGTGGAACTGTACCCCACAGACCGGAGGGCAACAGGCTTTGGCTTCTTAAATGCGCT
ATGCAAGGCAGCAGCCGTCCTGGGAAACTTAATATTTGGCTCTCTGGTCAGCATCACCAAATCAATCCCC
ATCCTGCTGGCTTCTACTGTGCTCGTGTGTGGAGGACTCGTTGGGCTGTGCCTGCCTGACACACGAACCC
AGGTTCTGATT
